Addgene plasmid #232886: pML104-HygMx4-URA3-3
Purpose: Plasmid expressing Cas9 and gRNA GAAGTAACAAAGGAACCTAG which targets the URA3 gene.
Depositing lab: Jolanda Van Leeuwen. Depositing organization: University of Massachusetts, Worcester. Publication: The modifiers that cause changes in gene essentiality. Batte A, Bosch-Guiteras N, Pons C, Ota M, Lopes M, Sharma S, Tellini N, Paltenghi C, Conti M, Kan KT, Ho UL, Wiederkehr M, Barraud J, Ashe M, Aloy P, Liti G, Chabes A, Parts L, van Leeuwen J. Cell Syst. 2026 Mar 2:101515. doi: 10.1016/j.cels.2025.101515. PubMed 41775267.
Backbone
  Vector backbone: pML104-HygMX4
  Backbone manufacturer: Patricia Wittkopp
  Backbone size w/o insert (bp): 11961
  Vector type: Yeast Expression, CRISPR
  Selectable markers: Hygromycin
Growth in bacteria
  Bacterial resistance: Ampicillin, 100 μg/mL
  Growth temperature: 37°C
  Growth strain: DH5alpha
  Copy number: High Copy
Gene/Insert
  Gene/Insert name: URA3 gRNA (alt name: YEL021W)
  gRNA/shRNA sequence: GAAGTAACAAAGGAACCTAG
  Species: S. cerevisiae (budding yeast)
  Insert size (bp): 33
  Entrez Gene: URA3 (a.k.a. YEL021W)
  Promoter: snR52
  Cloning method: Restriction Enzyme; 5′ cloning site SwaI (destroyed during cloning); 3′ cloning site BclI (destroyed during cloning)
Terms and licenses: Academic/Nonprofit Terms; Industry Terms: Not Available to Industry
How to cite: pML104-HygMx4-URA3-3 was a gift from Jolanda Van Leeuwen (Addgene plasmid # 232886 ; http://n2t.net/addgene:232886 ; RRID:Addgene_232886)
