[The description below was written by a language model from this plasmid's Addgene catalogue record and pLannotate feature annotations shown in this document.]
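Description:
pML104-HygMx4-URA3-3 is a yeast CRISPR plasmid that co-expresses Cas9 and a single guide RNA directed against the Saccharomyces cerevisiae URA3 gene (YEL021W). It is built on the pML104-HygMX4 backbone, an E. coli–yeast shuttle vector. In bacteria it replicates from a high-copy ColE1/pUC-type origin and is selected with ampicillin through the β-lactamase gene. In yeast it is maintained episomally by the 2μ origin and selected with hygromycin through an MX-type hph cassette ending in the Ashbya gossypii TEF terminator. A fragment of the URA3 promoter lies just upstream of this cassette, which suggests that the hygromycin marker replaced an original URA3 marker, although the record does not say so. A dominant drug marker suits a plasmid whose guide cuts URA3.

The Streptococcus pyogenes Cas9 coding sequence is driven by the strong constitutive TDH3 (GAP) promoter and terminated by the ADH1 terminator. In the annotated sequence it spans the numbering origin. The guide cassette sits on the opposite strand. There the RNA polymerase III SNR52 promoter transcribes the 20-nt URA3 spacer fused to the S. pyogenes gRNA scaffold, and the SUP4 tRNA terminator ends the transcript. The spacer was inserted as a short 33 bp fragment between SwaI and BclI sites, both of which were destroyed during cloning. Remnants of lac regulatory elements and a T3 promoter are cloning-vector leftovers.

The sequenced record is 11,197 nt, somewhat shorter than the 11,961 bp listed for the backbone. The plasmid is used to introduce Cas9-mediated breaks at URA3 for genome editing in budding yeast, and the "-3" in its name suggests it may be one of several URA3 guide plasmids.
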