Features (pLannotate 1.2.2; 20 found; start..end, strand, type, name):
   1798..1985    +  terminator     ADH1 terminator: S. cerevisiae ADH1; transcription terminator for the S. cerevisiae alcohol dehydrogenase 1 (ADH1) gene
   2103..2122    -  terminator     SUP4 terminator: transcription terminator for the S. cerevisiae SUP4 tRNA gene
   2127..2201    -  misc_RNA       gRNA scaffold: guide RNA scaffold for the Streptococcus pyogenes CRISPR/Cas9 system
   2222..2490    -  promoter       SNR52 promoter: promoter for the S. cerevisiae small nucleolar RNA gene SNR52
   2521..2539    -  promoter       T3 promoter: promoter for bacteriophage T3 RNA polymerase
   2582..2604    -  protein_bind   lac operator (fragment): The lac repressor binds to the lac operator to inhibit transcription in E. coli. This inhibition can be relieved by adding lactose or isopropyl-β-D-thiogalactopyranoside (IPTG). lac repressor encoded by lacI
   2608..2638    -  promoter       lac promoter: promoter for the E. coli lac operon
   2653..2674    -  protein_bind   CAP binding site: CAP binding activates transcription in the presence of cAMP. E. coli catabolite activator protein
   2687..2779    -  CDS            lacI (fragment): lac repressor; lacI; The lac repressor binds to the lac operator to inhibit transcription in E. coli. This inhibition can be relieved by adding lactose or isopropyl-β-D-thiogalactopyranoside (IPTG).
   2962..3550    -  rep_origin     ori: high-copy-number ColE1/pMB1/pBR322/pUC origin of replication
   3721..4581    -  CDS            AmpR: β-lactamase; bla; confers resistance to ampicillin, carbenicillin, and related antibiotics
   4582..4686    -  promoter       AmpR promoter: bla
   4713..6055    -  rep_origin     2μ ori: yeast 2μ plasmid origin of replication
   6123..6158    +  CDS            rop (fragment): Rop protein, which maintains plasmids at low copy number; rop
   6260..6309    +  misc_feature   bom (fragment): basis of mobility region from pBR322
   6317..6446    +  promoter       URA3 promoter (fragment): S. cerevisiae URA3
   6482..8057    +  gene           hphMX6: yeast selectable marker conferring hygromycin resistance
   7860..8057    +  terminator     TEF terminator: Ashbya gossypii TEF terminator
   8133..8799    +  promoter       GAP promoter: S. cerevisiae TDH3; promoter for glyceraldehyde-3-phosphate dehydrogenase
   8834..1740    +  CDS            cas9 (across the origin): CAS9_STRP1 - Also known as csn1 From Streptococcus pyogenes serotype M1.
>Addgene plasmid #232886 | pML104-HygMx4-URA3-3 | addgene full sequence | sequence record 462214 | Addgene NGS Result
AAGGAGCTCGGGTCACAGATCCTTAAAGAGCACCCGGTGGAAAACACCCAGCTTCAGAATGAGAAGCTCT
ATCTGTACTACCTTCAAAATGGACGCGATATGTATGTGGACCAAGAGCTTGATATCAACAGGCTCTCAGA
CTACGACGTGGACCACATCGTCCCTCAGAGCTTCCTCAAAGACGACTCAATTGACAATAAGGTGCTGACT
CGCTCAGACAAGAACCGGGGAAAGTCAGATAACGTGCCCTCAGAGGAAGTCGTGAAAAAGATGAAGAACT
ATTGGCGCCAGCTTCTGAACGCAAAGCTAATCACTCAGCGGAAGTTCGACAATCTCACTAAGGCTGAGAG
GGGCGGACTGAGCGAACTGGACAAAGCAGGATTCATTAAACGGCAACTTGTGGAGACTCGGCAGATTACT
AAACATGTAGCCCAAATCCTTGACTCACGCATGAATACCAAGTACGACGAAAACGACAAACTTATCCGCG
AGGTGAAGGTGATTACCCTGAAGTCCAAGCTGGTCAGCGATTTCAGAAAGGACTTTCAATTCTACAAAGT
GCGGGAGATCAATAACTATCATCATGCTCATGACGCATATCTGAATGCCGTGGTGGGAACCGCCCTAATC
AAGAAGTACCCAAAGCTGGAAAGCGAGTTCGTGTACGGAGACTACAAGGTCTACGACGTGCGCAAGATGA
TTGCCAAATCTGAGCAGGAGATCGGAAAGGCCACCGCAAAGTACTTCTTCTACAGCAACATCATGAATTT
CTTCAAGACCGAAATCACCCTTGCAAACGGTGAGATCCGGAAGAGGCCGCTCATCGAGACTAATGGGGAG
ACTGGCGAAATCGTGTGGGACAAGGGCAGAGATTTCGCTACCGTGCGCAAAGTGCTTTCTATGCCTCAAG
TGAACATCGTGAAGAAAACCGAGGTGCAAACCGGAGGCTTTTCTAAGGAATCAATCCTCCCCAAGCGCAA
CTCCGACAAGCTCATTGCAAGGAAGAAGGATTGGGACCCTAAGAAGTACGGCGGATTCGATTCACCAACT
GTGGCTTATTCTGTCCTGGTCGTGGCTAAGGTGGAAAAAGGAAAGTCTAAGAAGCTCAAGAGCGTGAAGG
AACTGCTGGGTATCACCATTATGGAGCGCAGCTCCTTCGAGAAGAACCCAATTGACTTTCTCGAAGCCAA
AGGTTACAAGGAAGTCAAGAAGGACCTTATCATCAAGCTCCCAAAGTATAGCCTGTTCGAACTGGAGAAT
GGGCGGAAGCGGATGCTCGCCTCCGCTGGCGAACTTCAGAAGGGTAATGAGCTGGCTCTCCCCTCCAAGT
ACGTGAATTTCCTCTACCTTGCAAGCCATTACGAGAAGCTGAAGGGGAGCCCCGAGGACAACGAGCAAAA
GCAACTGTTTGTGGAGCAGCATAAGCATTATCTGGACGAGATCATTGAGCAGATTTCCGAGTTTTCTAAA
CGCGTCATTCTCGCTGATGCCAACCTCGATAAAGTCCTTAGCGCATACAATAAGCACAGAGACAAACCAA
TTCGGGAGCAGGCTGAGAATATCATCCACCTGTTCACCCTCACCAATCTTGGTGCCCCTGCCGCATTCAA
GTACTTCGACACCACCATCGACCGGAAACGCTATACCTCCACCAAAGAAGTGCTGGACGCCACCCTCATC
CACCAGAGCATCACCGGACTTTACGAAACTCGGATTGACCTCTCACAGCTCGGAGGGGATGAGGGAGCTC
CCAAGAAAAAGCGCAAGGTAGGTAGTTCCGGATCCTAGACTCTCGAGGCGAATTTCTTATGATTTATGAT
TTTTATTATTAAATAAGTTATAAAAAAAATAAGTGTATACAAATTTTAAAGTGACTCTTAGGTTTTAAAA
CGAAAATTCTTATTCTTGAGTAACTCTTTCCTGTAGGTCAGGTTGCTTTCTCAGGTATAGCATGAGGTCG
CTCTTATTGACCACACCTCTACCGGCATGCCGAGCAAATGCCTGCAAATCGCTCCCCATTTCTCTAGAGC
GGCCGTGGTATCGTTTAGATTGGCAATTACAGTGTCTTAGCTCACATGCTTATAACTAATTACATGACTC
GAAGACATAAAAAACAAAAAAAGCACCACCGACTCGGTGCCACTTTTTCAAGTTGATAACGGACTAGCCT
TATTTTAACTTGCTATTTCTAGCTCTAAAACCTAGGTTCCTTTGTTACTTCGATCATTTATCTTTCACTG
CGGAGAAGTTTCGAACGCCGAAACATGCGCACCAACTTTCACTTCTACAGCGTTTGACCAAAATCTTTTG
AACAGAACATTGTAGGGTGTGAAAAAATGCGCACCTTTACCGCTAGCCCAAGAGGGCACTACAAAATCTA
GAGTTGTACTTCAAACGTACATGTAATCACCTTGTATATACTCGAAAGAAAACATCAAGTTTCTGTATAA
ATATGAGTGAAAGCATAATCATACATTATCTTTTCAAAGATTGTCCGCGGTGGAGCTCCAGCTTTTGTTC
CCTTTAGTGAGGGTTAATTGCGCGCTTGGCGTAATCATGGTCATAGCTGTTTCCTGTGTGAAATTGTTAT
CCGCTCACAATTCCACACAACATACGAGCCGGAAGCATAAAGTGTAAAGCCTGGGGTGCCTAATGAGTGA
GCTAACTCACATTAATTGCGTTGCGCTCACTGCCCGCTTTCCAGTCGGGAAACCTGTCGTGCCAGCTGCA
TTAATGAATCGGCCAACGCGCGGGGAGAGGCGGTTTGCGTATTGGGCGCTCTTCCGCTTCCTCGCTCACT
GACTCGCTGCGCTCGGTCGTTCGGCTGCGGCGAGCGGTATCAGCTCACTCAAAGGCGGTAATACGGTTAT
CCACAGAATCAGGGGATAACGCAGGAAAGAACATGTGAGCAAAAGGCCAGCAAAAGGCCAGGAACCGTAA
AAAGGCCGCGTTGCTGGCGTTTTTCCATAGGCTCCGCCCCCCTGACGAGCATCACAAAAATCGACGCTCA
AGTCAGAGGTGGCGAAACCCGACAGGACTATAAAGATACCAGGCGTTTCCCCCTGGAAGCTCCCTCGTGC
GCTCTCCTGTTCCGACCCTGCCGCTTACCGGATACCTGTCCGCCTTTCTCCCTTCGGGAAGCGTGGCGCT
TTCTCATAGCTCACGCTGTAGGTATCTCAGTTCGGTGTAGGTCGTTCGCTCCAAGCTGGGCTGTGTGCAC
GAACCCCCCGTTCAGCCCGACCGCTGCGCCTTATCCGGTAACTATCGTCTTGAGTCCAACCCGGTAAGAC
ACGACTTATCGCCACTGGCAGCAGCCACTGGTAACAGGATTAGCAGAGCGAGGTATGTAGGCGGTGCTAC
AGAGTTCTTGAAGTGGTGGCCTAACTACGGCTACACTAGAAGAACAGTATTTGGTATCTGCGCTCTGCTG
AAGCCAGTTACCTTCGGAAAAAGAGTTGGTAGCTCTTGATCCGGCAAACAAACCACCGCTGGTAGCGGTG
GTTTTTTTGTTTGCAAGCAGCAGATTACGCGCAGAAAAAAAGGATCTCAAGAAGATCCTTTGATCTTTTC
TACGGGGTCTGACGCTCAGTGGAACGAAAACTCACGTTAAGGGATTTTGGTCATGAGATTATCAAAAAGG
ATCTTCACCTAGATCCTTTTAAATTAAAAATGAAGTTTTAAATCAATCTAAAGTATATATGAGTAAACTT
GGTCTGACAGTTACCAATGCTTAATCAGTGAGGCACCTATCTCAGCGATCTGTCTATTTCGTTCATCCAT
AGTTGCCTGACTCCCCGTCGTGTAGATAACTACGATACGGGAGGGCTTACCATCTGGCCCCAGTGCTGCA
ATGATACCGCGAGACCCACGCTCACCGGCTCCAGATTTATCAGCAATAAACCAGCCAGCCGGAAGGGCCG
AGCGCAGAAGTGGTCCTGCAACTTTATCCGCCTCCATCCAGTCTATTAATTGTTGCCGGGAAGCTAGAGT
AAGTAGTTCGCCAGTTAATAGTTTGCGCAACGTTGTTGCCATTGCTACAGGCATCGTGGTGTCACGCTCG
TCGTTTGGTATGGCTTCATTCAGCTCCGGTTCCCAACGATCAAGGCGAGTTACATGATCCCCCATGTTGT
GCAAAAAAGCGGTTAGCTCCTTCGGTCCTCCGATCGTTGTCAGAAGTAAGTTGGCCGCAGTGTTATCACT
CATGGTTATGGCAGCACTGCATAATTCTCTTACTGTCATGCCATCCGTAAGATGCTTTTCTGTGACTGGT
GAGTACTCAACCAAGTCATTCTGAGAATAGTGTATGCGGCGACCGAGTTGCTCTTGCCCGGCGTCAATAC
GGGATAATACCGCGCCACATAGCAGAACTTTAAAAGTGCTCATCATTGGAAAACGTTCTTCGGGGCGAAA
ACTCTCAAGGATCTTACCGCTGTTGAGATCCAGTTCGATGTAACCCACTCGTGCACCCAACTGATCTTCA
GCATCTTTTACTTTCACCAGCGTTTCTGGGTGAGCAAAAACAGGAAGGCAAAATGCCGCAAAAAAGGGAA
TAAGGGCGACACGGAAATGTTGAATACTCATACTCTTCCTTTTTCAATATTATTGAAGCATTTATCAGGG
TTATTGTCTCATGAGCGGATACATATTTGAATGTATTTAGAAAAATAAACAAATAGGGGTTCCGCGCACA
TTTCCCCGAAAAGTGCCACCTGAACGAAGCATCTGTGCTTCATTTTGTAGAACAAAAATGCAACGCGAGA
GCGCTAATTTTTCAAACAAAGAATCTGAGCTGCATTTTTACAGAACAGAAATGCAACGCGAAAGCGCTAT
TTTACCAACGAAGAATCTGTGCTTCATTTTTGTAAAACAAAAATGCAACGCGAGAGCGCTAATTTTTCAA
ACAAAGAATCTGAGCTGCATTTTTACAGAACAGAAATGCAACGCGAGAGCGCTATTTTACCAACAAAGAA
TCTATACTTCTTTTTTGTTCTACAAAAATGCATCCCGAGAGCGCTATTTTTCTAACAAAGCATCTTAGAT
TACTTTTTTTCTCCTTTGTGCGCTCTATAATGCAGTCTCTTGATAACTTTTTGCACTGTAGGTCCGTTAA
GGTTAGAAGAAGGCTACTTTGGTGTCTATTTTCTCTTCCATAAAAAAAGCCTGACTCCACTTCCCGCGTT
TACTGATTACTAGCGAAGCTGCGGGTGCATTTTTTCAAGATAAAGGCATCCCCGATTATATTCTATACCG
ATGTGGATTGCGCATACTTTGTGAACAGAAAGTGATAGCGTTGATGATTCTTCATTGGTCAGAAAATTAT
GAACGGTTTCTTCTATTTTGTCTCTATATACTACGTATAGGAAATGTTTACATTTTCGTATTGTTTTCGA
TTCACTCTATGAATAGTTCTTACTACAATTTTTTTGTCTAAAGAGTAATACTAGAGATAAACATAAAAAA
TGTAGAGGTCGAGTTTAGATGCAAGTTCAAGGAGCGAAAGGTGGATGGGTAGGTTATATAGGGATATAGC
ACAGAGATATATAGCAAAGAGATACTTTTGAGCAATGTTTGTGGAAGCGGTATTCGCAATATTTTAGTAG
CTCGTTACAGTCCGGTGCGTTTTTGGTTTTTTGAAAGTGCGTCTTCAGAGCGCTTTTGGTTTTCAAAAGC
GCTCTGAAGTTCCTATACTTTCTAGAGAATAGGAACTTCGGAATAGGAACTTCAAAGCGTTTCCGAAAAC
GAGCGCTTCCGAAAATGCAACGCGAGCTGCGCACATACAGCTCACTGTTCACGTCGCACCTATATCTGCG
TGTTGCCTGTATATATATATACATGAGAAGAACGGCATAGTGCGTGTTTATGCTTAAATGCGTACTTATA
TGCGTCTATTTATGTAGGATGAAAGGTAGTCTAGTACCTCCTGTGATATTATCCCATTCCATGCGGGGTA
TCGTATGCTTCCTTCAGCACTACCCTTTAGCTGTTCTATATGCTGCCACTCCTCAATTGGATTAGTCTCA
TCCTTCAATGCTATCATTTCCTTTGATATTGGATCATACTAAGAAACCATTATTATCATGACATTAACCT
ATAAAAATAGGCGTATCACGAGGCCCTTTCGTCTCGCGCGTTTCGGTGATGACGGTGAAAACCTCTGACA
CATGCAGCTCCCGGAGACGGTCACAGCTTGTCTGTAAGCGGATGCCGGGAGCAGACAAGCCCGTCAGGGC
GCGTCAGCGGGTGTTGGCGGGTGTCGGGGCTGGCTTAACTATGCGGCATCAGAGCAGATTGTACTGAGAG
TGCACCATACCACCTTTTCAATTCATCATTTTTTTTTTATTCTTTTTTTTGATTTCGGTTTCCTTGAAAT
TTTTTTGATTCGGTAATCTCCGAACAGAAGGAAGAACGAAGGAAGGAGCACAGACTTAGATTGGTATATA
TACGCAAGCTTGCCTCGTCCCCGCCGGGTCACCCGGCCAGCGACATGGAGGCCCAGAATACCCTCCTTGA
CAGTCTTGACGTGCGCAGCTCAGGGGCATGATGTGACTGTCGCCCGTACATCTAGCCCATACATCCCCAT
GTATAATCATTTGCATCCATACATTTTGATGGCCGCACGGCGCGAAGCAAAAATTACGGCCCCTCGCTGC
GGACCTGCGAGCAGGGAAACGCTCCCCTCACAGACGCGTTGAATTGTCCCCACGCCGCGCCCCTGTAGAG
AAATATAAAAGGTTAGGATTTGCCACTGAGGTTCTTCTTTCATATACTTCCTTTTAAAATCTTGCTAGGA
TACAGTTCTCACATCACATCCGAACATAAACAACCATGGGTAAAAAGCCTGAACTCACCGCGACGTCTGT
CGAGAAGTTTCTGATCGAACAGTTCGACAGCGTCTCCGACCTGATGCAGCTCTCGGAGGGCGAAGAATCT
CGTGCTTTCAGCTTCGATGTAGGAGGGCGTGGATATGTCCTGCGGGTAAATAGCTGCGCCGATGGTTTCT
ACAAAGATCGTTATGTTTATCGGCACTTTGCATCGGCCGCGCTCCCGATTCCGGAAGTGCTTGACATTGG
GGAATTCAGCGAGAGCCTGACCTATTGCATCTCCCGCCGTGCACAGGGTGTCACGTTGCAAGACCTGCCT
GAAACCGAACTGCCCGCTGTTCTGCAGCCGGTCGCGGAGGCCATGGATGCGATCGCTGCGGCCGATCTTA
GCCAGACGAGCGGGTTCGGCCCATTCGGACCGCAAGGAATCGGTCAATACACTACATGGCGTGATTTCAT
ATGCGCGATTGCTGATCCCCATGTGTATCACTGGCAAACTGTGATGGACGACACCGTCAGTGCGTCCGTC
GCGCAGGCTCTCGATGAGCTGATGCTTTGGGCCGAGGACTGCCCCGAAGTCCGGCACCTCGTGCACGCGG
ATTTCGGCTCCAACAATGTCCTGACGGACAATGGCCGCATAACAGCGGTCATTGACTGGAGCGAGGCGAT
GTTCGGGGATTCCCAATACGAGGTCGCCAACATCTTCTTCTGGAGGCCGTGGTTGGCTTGTATGGAGCAG
CAGACGCGCTACTTCGAGCGGAGGCATCCGGAGCTTGCAGGATCGCCGCGGCTCCGGGCGTATATGCTCC
GCATTGGTCTTGACCAACTCTATCAGAGCTTGGTTGACGGCAATTTCGATGATGCAGCTTGGGCGCAGGG
TCGATGCGACGCAATCGTCCGATCCGGAGCCGGGACTGTCGGGCGTACACAAATCGCCCGCAGAAGCGCG
GCCGTCTGGACCGATGGCTGTGTAGAAGTACTCGCCGATAGTGGAAACCGACGCCCCAGCACTCGTCCGA
GGGCAAAGGAATAATCAGTACTGACAATAAAAAGATTCTTGTTTTCAAGAACTTGTCATTTGTATAGTTT
TTTTATATTGTAGTTGTTCTATTTTAATCAAATGTTAGCGTGATTTATATTTTTTTTCGCCTCGACATCA
TCTGCCCAGATGCGAAGTTAAGTGCGCAGAAAGTAATATCATGCGTCAATCGTATGTGAATGCTGGTCGC
TATACTGCTGTCGATTCGATACTAACGCCGCCATCCAGTGTCGAATGATATCGAATTCAGTCTACTAGTC
AGTTCGAGTTTATCATTATCAATACTGCCATTTCAAAGAATACGTAAATAATTAATAGTAGTGATTTTCC
TAACTTTATTTAGTCAAAAAATTAGCCTTTTAATTCTGCTGTAACCCGTACATGCCCAAAATAGGGGGCG
GGTTACACAGAATATATAACATCGTAGGTGTCTGGGTGAACAGTTTATTCCTGGCATCCACTAAATATAA
TGGAGCCCGCTTTTTAAGCTGGCATCCAGAAAAAAAAAGAATCCCAGCACCAAAATATTGTTTTCTTCAC
CAACCATCAGTTCATAGGTCCATTCTCTTAGCGCAACTACAGAGAACAGGGGCACAAACAGGCAAAAAAC
GGGCACAACCTCAATGGAGTGATGCAACCTGCCTGGAGTAAATGATGACACAAGGCAATTGACCCACGCA
TGTATCTATCTCATTTTCTTACACCTTCTATTACCTTCTGCTCTCTCTGATTTGGAAAAAGCTGAAAAAA
AAGGTTGAAACCAGTTCCCTGAAATTATTCCCCTACTTGACTAATAAGTATATAAAGACGGTAGGTATTG
ATTGTAATTCTGTAAATCTATTTCTTAAACTTCTTAAATTCTACTTTTATAGTTAGTCTTTTTTTTAGTT
TTAAAACACCAAGAACTTAGTTTCGAATAAACACACATAAACAAACAAAAGATCTGATATGGATCGAATT
AGATCTCGCCACCATGGACAAGAAGTATTCTATCGGACTGGACATCGGGACTAATAGCGTCGGGTGGGCC
GTCATCACTGACGAGTACAAGGTGCCCTCTAAGAAGTTCAAGGTGCTCGGGAACACCGACCGGCATTCCA
TCAAGAAAAATCTGATCGGAGCTCTCCTCTTTGATTCAGGGGAGACCGCTGAAGCAACCCGCCTCAAGCG
GACTGCTAGACGGCGGTACACCAGGAGGAAGAACCGGATTTGTTACCTTCAAGAGATATTCTCCAACGAA
ATGGCAAAGGTCGACGACAGCTTCTTCCATAGGCTGGAAGAATCATTCCTCGTGGAAGAGGATAAGAAGC
ATGAACGGCATCCCATCTTCGGTAATATCGTCGACGAGGTGGCCTATCACGAGAAATACCCAACCATCTA
CCATCTTCGCAAAAAGCTGGTGGACTCAACCGACAAGGCAGACCTCCGGCTTATCTACCTGGCCCTGGCC
CACATGATTAAGTTCAGAGGCCACTTCCTGATCGAGGGCGACCTCAATCCTGACAATAGCGATGTGGATA
AACTGTTCATCCAGCTGGTGCAGACTTACAACCAGCTCTTTGAAGAGAACCCCATCAATGCAAGCGGAGT
CGATGCCAAGGCCATTCTGTCAGCCCGGCTGTCAAAGAGCCGCAGACTTGAGAATCTTATCGCTCAGCTG
CCGGGTGAAAAGAAAAATGGACTGTTCGGGAACCTGATTGCTCTTTCACTTGGGCTGACTCCCAATTTCA
AGTCTAATTTCGACCTGGCAGAGGATGCCAAGCTGCAACTGTCCAAGGACACCTATGATGACGATCTCGA
CAACCTCCTGGCCCAGATCGGTGACCAATACGCCGACCTTTTCCTTGCTGCTAAGAATCTTTCTGACGCC
ATCCTGCTGTCTGACATTCTCCGCGTGAACACTGAAATCACCAAGGCCCCTCTTTCAGCTTCAATGATTA
AGCGGTATGATGAGCACCACCAGGACCTGACCCTGCTTAAGGCACTCGTCCGGCAGCAGCTTCCGGAGAA
GTACAAGGAAATCTTCTTTGACCAGTCAAAGAATGGATACGCCGGCTACATCGACGGAGGTGCCTCCCAA
GAGGAATTTTATAAGTTTATCAAACCTATCCTTGAGAAGATGGACGGCACCGAAGAGCTCCTCGTGAAAC
TGAATCGGGAGGATCTGCTGCGGAAGCAGCGCACTTTCGACAATGGGAGCATTCCCCACCAGATCCATCT
TGGGGAGCTTCACGCCATCCTTCGGCGCCAAGAGGACTTCTACCCCTTTCTTAAGGACAACAGGGAGAAG
ATTGAGAAAATTCTCACTTTCCGCATCCCCTACTACGTGGGACCCCTCGCCAGAGGAAATAGCCGGTTTG
CTTGGATGACCAGAAAGTCAGAAGAAACTATCACTCCCTGGAACTTCGAAGAGGTGGTGGACAAGGGAGC
CAGCGCTCAGTCATTCATCGAACGGATGACTAACTTCGATAAGAACCTCCCCAATGAGAAGGTCCTGCCG
AAACATTCCCTGCTCTACGAGTACTTTACCGTGTACAACGAGCTGACCAAGGTGAAATATGTCACCGAAG
GGATGAGGAAGCCCGCATTCCTGTCAGGCGAACAAAAGAAGGCAATTGTGGACCTTCTGTTCAAGACCAA
TAGAAAGGTGACCGTGAAGCAGCTGAAGGAGGACTATTTCAAGAAAATTGAATGCTTCGACTCTGTGGAG
ATTAGCGGGGTCGAAGATCGGTTCAACGCAAGCCTGGGTACCTACCATGATCTGCTTAAGATCATCAAGG
ACAAGGATTTTCTGGACAATGAGGAGAAAGAGGACATCCTTGAGGACATTGTCCTGACTCTCACTCTGTT
CGAGGACCGGGAAATGATCGAGGAGAGGCTTAAGACCTACGCCCATCTGTTCGACGATAAAGTGATGAAG
CAACTTAAACGGAGAAGATATACCGGATGGGGACGCCTTAGCCGCAAACTCATCAACGGAATCCGGGACA
AACAGAGCGGAAAGACCATTCTTGATTTCCTTAAGAGCGACGGATTCGCTAATCGCAACTTCATGCAACT
TATCCATGATGATTCCCTGACCTTTAAGGAGGACATCCAGAAGGCCCAAGTGTCTGGACAAGGTGACTCA
CTGCACGAGCATATCGCAAATCTGGCTGGTTCACCCGCTATTAAGAAGGGTATTCTCCAGACCGTGAAAG
TCGTGGACGAGCTGGTCAAGGTGATGGGTCGCCATAAACCAGAGAACATTGTCATCGAGATGGCCAGGGA
AAACCAGACTACCCAGAAGGGACAGAAGAACAGCAGGGAGCGGATGAAAAGAATTGAGGAAGGGATT
